Addgene plasmid #76060: MET gRNA (BRDN0001145767)
Purpose: 3rd generation lentiviral gRNA plasmid targeting human MET
Depositing lab: John Doench & David Root. Depositing organization: Broad Institute. Publication: Optimized sgRNA design to maximize activity and minimize off-target effects of CRISPR-Cas9. Doench JG, Fusi N, Sullender M, Hegde M, Vaimberg EW, Donovan KF, Smith I, Tothova Z, Wilen C, Orchard R, Virgin HW, Listgarten J, Root DE. Nat Biotechnol. 2016 Jan 18. doi: 10.1038/nbt.3437. PubMed 26780180.
Backbone
  Vector backbone: lentiGuide-Puro
  Backbone manufacturer: Zhang Lab (Addgene plasmid # 52963)
  Vector type: Mammalian Expression, Lentiviral, CRISPR
  Selectable markers: Puromycin
Growth in bacteria
  Bacterial resistance: Ampicillin, 100 μg/mL
  Growth temperature: 37°C
  Growth strain: DH5alpha
  Copy number: High Copy
Gene/Insert
  Gene/Insert name: MET (alt names: MET; NM_000245.2)
  gRNA/shRNA sequence: TACTGTATTGTGTTGTCCCG
  Species: H. sapiens (human)
  Entrez Gene: MET (a.k.a. AUTS9, DA11, DFNB97, HGFR, RCCP2, c-Met)
  Promoter: hU6
  Cloning method: Unknown
  Sequencing primers: 5′ U6-F; 3′ pS2-R
Terms and licenses: Academic/Nonprofit Terms; Industry Terms: Not Available to Industry
Depositor comments: The gRNA was designed to target the following Genbank reference sequence(s): NM_000245.2,NM_001127500.1. Note that this plasmid does NOT contain Cas9. It should be used in conjunction with lentiCas9-Blast (Addgene #52962) or otherwise with cell lines already expressing Cas9. Browse the full kinome gRNA library at http://www.addgene.org/pooled-library/broadgpp-human-kinome/ or visit http://www.broadinstitute.org/rnai/public/ for detailed protocols and information.
How to cite: MET gRNA (BRDN0001145767) was a gift from John Doench & David Root (Addgene plasmid # 76060 ; http://n2t.net/addgene:76060 ; RRID:Addgene_76060)
