[The description below was written by a language model from this plasmid's Addgene catalogue record and pLannotate feature annotations shown in this document.]
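Description:
MET gRNA (BRDN0001145767) is a third-generation lentiviral guide RNA plasmid built on the lentiGuide-Puro backbone and designed to target the human MET gene, which encodes the HGF receptor tyrosine kinase (c-Met). It is propagated in E. coli as a high-copy plasmid through a ColE1/pUC-type origin with ampicillin selection (AmpR). The backbone also carries an f1 origin, an SV40 origin and remnants of lac and T7/T3 cloning-vector sequences.

The lentiviral transfer cassette begins with an RSV promoter fused to a truncated HIV-1 5' LTR, which drives Tat-independent production of the genomic RNA in packaging cells. This is followed by the Ψ packaging signal with a partial gag sequence, the Rev response element for nuclear export, and a cPPT/CTS that aids nuclear import of the provirus. The self-inactivating ΔU3 3' LTR, followed by an SV40 polyadenylation signal, closes the cassette.

Within it, a human U6 RNA polymerase III promoter transcribes the 20-nucleotide MET-specific spacer joined to the Streptococcus pyogenes Cas9 guide scaffold. A separate EF-1α promoter with its intron A expresses puromycin N-acetyltransferase, allowing selection of transduced mammalian cells, and a WPRE enhances transcript expression.

The plasmid does not encode Cas9, so it must be used in cells already expressing Cas9 or alongside a separate Cas9 vector such as lentiCas9-Blast. The guide was designed against two MET reference transcripts and belongs to a human kinome gRNA collection built with optimized sgRNA design rules. It is typically used for CRISPR knockout of MET in human cells.
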