Features (pLannotate 1.2.2; 29 found; start..end, strand, type, name):
     14..80      +  CDS            small t antigen (fragment): SV40 (simian virus 40) small t antigen
    106..317     +  promoter       EF-1α core promoter: core promoter for human elongation factor EF-1α
    318..1256    +  intron         EF-1α intron A: intron upstream of the start codon of human EF-1α
   1278..1877    +  CDS            PuroR (fragment): puromycin N-acetyltransferase; pac from Streptomyces; confers resistance to puromycin
   1893..2481    +  misc_feature   WPRE: woodchuck hepatitis virus posttranscriptional regulatory element
   2532..2551    +  misc_feature   cPPT/CTS (fragment): central polypurine tract and central termination sequence of HIV-1
   2553..2786    +  LTR            3' LTR (ΔU3): self-inactivating 3' long terminal repeat (LTR) from HIV-1
   2864..2985    +  polyA_signal   SV40 poly(A) signal: SV40 polyadenylation signal
   3025..3160    +  rep_origin     SV40 ori: SV40 origin of replication
   3181..3199    -  promoter       T7 promoter: promoter for bacteriophage T7 RNA polymerase
   3207..3362    +  CDS            lacZα (fragment): LacZα fragment of β-galactosidase; lacZ fragment
   3367..3795    +  rep_origin     f1 ori (sequence partly withheld): f1 bacteriophage origin of replication; arrow indicates direction of (+) strand synthesis
   3848..3952    +  promoter       AmpR promoter: bla
   3953..4813    +  CDS            AmpR: β-lactamase; bla; confers resistance to ampicillin, carbenicillin, and related antibiotics
   4984..5572    +  rep_origin     ori: high-copy-number ColE1/pMB1/pBR322/pUC origin of replication
   5755..5847    +  CDS            lacI (fragment): lac repressor; lacI; The lac repressor binds to the lac operator to inhibit transcription in E. coli. This inhibition can be relieved by adding lactose or isopropyl-β-D-thiogalactopyranoside (IPTG).
   5860..5881    +  protein_bind   CAP binding site: CAP binding activates transcription in the presence of cAMP. E. coli catabolite activator protein
   5896..5926    +  promoter       lac promoter: promoter for the E. coli lac operon
   5934..5950    +  protein_bind   lac operator: The lac repressor binds to the lac operator to inhibit transcription in E. coli. This inhibition can be relieved by adding lactose or isopropyl-β-D-thiogalactopyranoside (IPTG). lac repressor encoded by lacI
   5995..6013    +  promoter       T3 promoter: promoter for bacteriophage T3 RNA polymerase
   6041..6267    +  promoter       RSV promoter: Rous sarcoma virus enhancer/promoter
   6268..6448    +  LTR            5' LTR (truncated): truncated 5' long terminal repeat (LTR) from HIV-1
   6495..6620    +  misc_feature   HIV-1 Ψ: packaging signal of human immunodeficiency virus type 1
   6604..6967    +  CDS            HIV-1 gag (fragment): gag protein from human immunodeficiency virus 1; gag
   7113..7346    +  misc_feature   RRE: The Rev response element (RRE) of HIV-1 allows for Rev-dependent mRNA export from the nucleus to the cytoplasm.
   7723..7749    +  CDS            Rev (fragment): human immunodeficiency virus 1 (HIV-1) Rev protein; rev; enhances nuclear export of unspliced and incompletely spliced viral mRNAs
   7753..7993    +  promoter       U6 promoter: RNA polymerase III promoter for human U6 snRNA
   8023..8098    +  misc_RNA       gRNA scaffold: guide RNA scaffold for the Streptococcus pyogenes CRISPR/Cas9 system
   8154..8271    +  misc_feature   cPPT/CTS: central polypurine tract and central termination sequence of HIV-1
>Addgene plasmid #76060 | MET gRNA (BRDN0001145767) | addgene full sequence | sequence record 185104 | Addgene Assembled Sequence
CCCGGGTGCAAAGATGGATAAAGTTTTAAACAGAGAGGAATCTTTGCAGCTAATGGACCTTCTAGGTCTT
GAAAGGAGTGGGAATTGGCTCCGGTGCCCGTCAGTGGGCAGAGCGCACATCGCCCACAGTCCCCGAGAAG
TTGGGGGGAGGGGTCGGCAATTGATCCGGTGCCTAGAGAAGGTGGCGCGGGGTAAACTGGGAAAGTGATG
TCGTGTACTGGCTCCGCCTTTTTCCCGAGGGTGGGGGAGAACCGTATATAAGTGCAGTAGTCGCCGTGAA
CGTTCTTTTTCGCAACGGGTTTGCCGCCAGAACACAGGTAAGTGCCGTGTGTGGTTCCCGCGGGCCTGGC
CTCTTTACGGGTTATGGCCCTTGCGTGCCTTGAATTACTTCCACCTGGCTGCAGTACGTGATTCTTGATC
CCGAGCTTCGGGTTGGAAGTGGGTGGGAGAGTTCGAGGCCTTGCGCTTAAGGAGCCCCTTCGCCTCGTGC
TTGAGTTGAGGCCTGGCCTGGGCGCTGGGGCCGCCGCGTGCGAATCTGGTGGCACCTTCGCGCCTGTCTC
GCTGCTTTCGATAAGTCTCTAGCCATTTAAAATTTTTGATGACCTGCTGCGACGCTTTTTTTCTGGCAAG
ATAGTCTTGTAAATGCGGGCCAAGATCTGCACACTGGTATTTCGGTTTTTGGGGCCGCGGGCGGCGACGG
GGCCCGTGCGTCCCAGCGCACATGTTCGGCGAGGCGGGGCCTGCGAGCGCGGCCACCGAGAATCGGACGG
GGGTAGTCTCAAGCTGGCCGGCCTGCTCTGGTGCCTGGCCTCGCGCCGCCGTGTATCGCCCCGCCCTGGG
CGGCAAGGCTGGCCCGGTCGGCACCAGTTGCGTGAGCGGAAAGATGGCCGCTTCCCGGCCCTGCTGCAGG
GAGCTCAAAATGGAGGACGCGGCGCTCGGGAGAGCGGGCGGGTGAGTCACCCACACAAAGGAAAAGGGCC
TTTCCGTCCTCAGCCGTCGCTTCATGTGACTCCACGGAGTACCGGGCGCCGTCCAGGCACCTCGATTAGT
TCTCGAGCTTTTGGAGTACGTCGTCTTTAGGTTGGGGGGAGGGGTTTTATGCGATGGAGTTTCCCCACAC
TGAGTGGGTGGAGACTGAAGTTAGGCCAGCTTGGCACTTGATGTAATTCTCCTTGGAATTTGCCCTTTTT
GAGTTTGGATCTTGGTTCATTCTCAAGCCTCAGACAGTGGTTCAAAGTTTTTTTCTTCCATTTCAGGTGT
CGTGACGTACGGCCACCATGACCGAGTACAAGCCCACGGTGCGCCTCGCCACCCGCGACGACGTCCCCAG
GGCCGTACGCACCCTCGCCGCCGCGTTCGCCGACTACCCCGCCACGCGCCACACCGTCGATCCGGACCGC
CACATCGAGCGGGTCACCGAGCTGCAAGAACTCTTCCTCACGCGCGTCGGGCTCGACATCGGCAAGGTGT
GGGTCGCGGACGACGGCGCCGCCGTGGCGGTCTGGACCACGCCGGAGAGCGTCGAAGCGGGGGCGGTGTT
CGCCGAGATCGGCCCGCGCATGGCCGAGTTGAGCGGTTCCCGGCTGGCCGCGCAGCAACAGATGGAAGGC
CTCCTGGCGCCGCACCGGCCCAAGGAGCCCGCGTGGTTCCTGGCCACCGTCGGAGTCTCGCCCGACCACC
AGGGCAAGGGTCTGGGCAGCGCCGTCGTGCTCCCCGGAGTGGAGGCGGCCGAGCGCGCCGGGGTGCCCGC
CTTCCTGGAGACCTCCGCGCCCCGCAACCTCCCCTTCTACGAGCGGCTCGGCTTCACCGTCACCGCCGAC
GTCGAGGTGCCCGAAGGACCGCGCACCTGGTGCATGACCCGCAAGCCCGGTGCCTGAACGCGTTAAGTCG
ACAATCAACCTCTGGATTACAAAATTTGTGAAAGATTGACTGGTATTCTTAACTATGTTGCTCCTTTTAC
GCTATGTGGATACGCTGCTTTAATGCCTTTGTATCATGCTATTGCTTCCCGTATGGCTTTCATTTTCTCC
TCCTTGTATAAATCCTGGTTGCTGTCTCTTTATGAGGAGTTGTGGCCCGTTGTCAGGCAACGTGGCGTGG
TGTGCACTGTGTTTGCTGACGCAACCCCCACTGGTTGGGGCATTGCCACCACCTGTCAGCTCCTTTCCGG
GACTTTCGCTTTCCCCCTCCCTATTGCCACGGCGGAACTCATCGCCGCCTGCCTTGCCCGCTGCTGGACA
GGGGCTCGGCTGTTGGGCACTGACAATTCCGTGGTGTTGTCGGGGAAATCATCGTCCTTTCCTTGGCTGC
TCGCCTGTGTTGCCACCTGGATTCTGCGCGGGACGTCCTTCTGCTACGTCCCTTCGGCCCTCAATCCAGC
GGACCTTCCTTCCCGCGGCCTGCTGCCGGCTCTGCGGCCTCTTCCGCGTCTTCGCCTTCGCCCTCAGACG
AGTCGGATCTCCCTTTGGGCCGCCTCCCCGCGTCGACTTTAAGACCAATGACTTACAAGGCAGCTGTAGA
TCTTAGCCACTTTTTAAAAGAAAAGGGGGGACTGGAAGGGCTAATTCACTCCCAACGAAGACAAGATCTG
CTTTTTGCTTGTACTGGGTCTCTCTGGTTAGACCAGATCTGAGCCTGGGAGCTCTCTGGCTAACTAGGGA
ACCCACTGCTTAAGCCTCAATAAAGCTTGCCTTGAGTGCTTCAAGTAGTGTGTGCCCGTCTGTTGTGTGA
CTCTGGTAACTAGAGATCCCTCAGACCCTTTTAGTCAGTGTGGAAAATCTCTAGCAGTACGTATAGTAGT
TCATGTCATCTTATTATTCAGTATTTATAACTTGCAAAGAAATGAATATCAGAGAGTGAGAGGAACTTGT
TTATTGCAGCTTATAATGGTTACAAATAAAGCAATAGCATCACAAATTTCACAAATAAAGCATTTTTTTC
ACTGCATTCTAGTTGTGGTTTGTCCAAACTCATCAATGTATCTTATCATGTCTGGCTCTAGCTATCCCGC
CCCTAACTCCGCCCATCCCGCCCCTAACTCCGCCCAGTTCCGCCCATTCTCCGCCCCATGGCTGACTAAT
TTTTTTTATTTATGCAGAGGCCGAGGCCGCCTCGGCCTCTGAGCTATTCCAGAAGTAGTGAGGAGGCTTT
TTTGGAGGCCTAGGGACGTACCCAATTCGCCCTATAGTGAGTCGTATTACGCGCGCTCACTGGCCGTCGT
TTTACAACGTCGTGACTGGGAAAACCCTGGCGTTACCCAACTTAATCGCCTTGCAGCACATCCCCCTTTC
GCCAGCTGGCGTAATAGCGAAGAGGCCCGCACCGATCGCCCTTCCCAACAGTTGCGCAGCCTGAATGGCG
AATGGG
[124 nt withheld, positions 3367-3490]
C
[91 nt withheld, positions 3492-3582]
A
[49 nt withheld, positions 3584-3632]
CCTTTGACGTTGGAGTCCACGTTCTTT
[37 nt withheld, positions 3660-3696]
ACCCTATCTCGGTCTATTCTTTTGATTTATAAGGGATTTTGCCGATTTCGGCCTATTGGTTAAAAAATGA
GCTGATTTAACAAAAATTTAACGCGAATTTTAACAAAATATTAACGCTTACAATTTAGGTGGCACTTTTC
GGGGAAATGTGCGCGGAACCCCTATTTGTTTATTTTTCTAAATACATTCAAATATGTATCCGCTCATGAG
ACAATAACCCTGATAAATGCTTCAATAATATTGAAAAAGGAAGAGTATGAGTATTCAACATTTCCGTGTC
GCCCTTATTCCCTTTTTTGCGGCATTTTGCCTTCCTGTTTTTGCTCACCCAGAAACGCTGGTGAAAGTAA
AAGATGCTGAAGATCAGTTGGGTGCACGAGTGGGTTACATCGAACTGGATCTCAACAGCGGTAAGATCCT
TGAGAGTTTTCGCCCCGAAGAACGTTTTCCAATGATGAGCACTTTTAAAGTTCTGCTATGTGGCGCGGTA
TTATCCCGTATTGACGCCGGGCAAGAGCAACTCGGTCGCCGCATACACTATTCTCAGAATGACTTGGTTG
AGTACTCACCAGTCACAGAAAAGCATCTTACGGATGGCATGACAGTAAGAGAATTATGCAGTGCTGCCAT
AACCATGAGTGATAACACTGCGGCCAACTTACTTCTGACAACGATCGGAGGACCGAAGGAGCTAACCGCT
TTTTTGCACAACATGGGGGATCATGTAACTCGCCTTGATCGTTGGGAACCGGAGCTGAATGAAGCCATAC
CAAACGACGAGCGTGACACCACGATGCCTGTAGCAATGGCAACAACGTTGCGCAAACTATTAACTGGCGA
ACTACTTACTCTAGCTTCCCGGCAACAATTAATAGACTGGATGGAGGCGGATAAAGTTGCAGGACCACTT
CTGCGCTCGGCCCTTCCGGCTGGCTGGTTTATTGCTGATAAATCTGGAGCCGGTGAGCGTGGGTCTCGCG
GTATCATTGCAGCACTGGGGCCAGATGGTAAGCCCTCCCGTATCGTAGTTATCTACACGACGGGGAGTCA
GGCAACTATGGATGAACGAAATAGACAGATCGCTGAGATAGGTGCCTCACTGATTAAGCATTGGTAACTG
TCAGACCAAGTTTACTCATATATACTTTAGATTGATTTAAAACTTCATTTTTAATTTAAAAGGATCTAGG
TGAAGATCCTTTTTGATAATCTCATGACCAAAATCCCTTAACGTGAGTTTTCGTTCCACTGAGCGTCAGA
CCCCGTAGAAAAGATCAAAGGATCTTCTTGAGATCCTTTTTTTCTGCGCGTAATCTGCTGCTTGCAAACA
AAAAAACCACCGCTACCAGCGGTGGTTTGTTTGCCGGATCAAGAGCTACCAACTCTTTTTCCGAAGGTAA
CTGGCTTCAGCAGAGCGCAGATACCAAATACTGTTCTTCTAGTGTAGCCGTAGTTAGGCCACCACTTCAA
GAACTCTGTAGCACCGCCTACATACCTCGCTCTGCTAATCCTGTTACCAGTGGCTGCTGCCAGTGGCGAT
AAGTCGTGTCTTACCGGGTTGGACTCAAGACGATAGTTACCGGATAAGGCGCAGCGGTCGGGCTGAACGG
GGGGTTCGTGCACACAGCCCAGCTTGGAGCGAACGACCTACACCGAACTGAGATACCTACAGCGTGAGCT
ATGAGAAAGCGCCACGCTTCCCGAAGGGAGAAAGGCGGACAGGTATCCGGTAAGCGGCAGGGTCGGAACA
GGAGAGCGCACGAGGGAGCTTCCAGGGGGAAACGCCTGGTATCTTTATAGTCCTGTCGGGTTTCGCCACC
TCTGACTTGAGCGTCGATTTTTGTGATGCTCGTCAGGGGGGCGGAGCCTATGGAAAAACGCCAGCAACGC
GGCCTTTTTACGGTTCCTGGCCTTTTGCTGGCCTTTTGCTCACATGTTCTTTCCTGCGTTATCCCCTGAT
TCTGTGGATAACCGTATTACCGCCTTTGAGTGAGCTGATACCGCTCGCCGCAGCCGAACGACCGAGCGCA
GCGAGTCAGTGAGCGAGGAAGCGGAAGAGCGCCCAATACGCAAACCGCCTCTCCCCGCGCGTTGGCCGAT
TCATTAATGCAGCTGGCACGACAGGTTTCCCGACTGGAAAGCGGGCAGTGAGCGCAACGCAATTAATGTG
AGTTAGCTCACTCATTAGGCACCCCAGGCTTTACACTTTATGCTTCCGGCTCGTATGTTGTGTGGAATTG
TGAGCGGATAACAATTTCACACAGGAAACAGCTATGACCATGATTACGCCAAGCGCGCAATTAACCCTCA
CTAAAGGGAACAAAAGCTGGAGCTGCAAGCTTAATGTAGTCTTATGCAATACTCTTGTAGTCTTGCAACA
TGGTAACGATGAGTTAGCAACATGCCTTACAAGGAGAGAAAAAGCACCGTGCATGCCGATTGGTGGAAGT
AAGGTGGTACGATCGTGCCTTATTAGGAAGGCAACAGACGGGTCTGACATGGATTGGACGAACCACTGAA
TTGCCGCATTGCAGAGATATTGTATTTAAGTGCCTAGCTCGATACATAAACGGGTCTCTCTGGTTAGACC
AGATCTGAGCCTGGGAGCTCTCTGGCTAACTAGGGAACCCACTGCTTAAGCCTCAATAAAGCTTGCCTTG
AGTGCTTCAAGTAGTGTGTGCCCGTCTGTTGTGTGACTCTGGTAACTAGAGATCCCTCAGACCCTTTTAG
TCAGTGTGGAAAATCTCTAGCAGTGGCGCCCGAACAGGGACTTGAAAGCGAAAGGGAAACCAGAGGAGCT
CTCTCGACGCAGGACTCGGCTTGCTGAAGCGCGCACGGCAAGAGGCGAGGGGCGGCGACTGGTGAGTACG
CCAAAAATTTTGACTAGCGGAGGCTAGAAGGAGAGAGATGGGTGCGAGAGCGTCAGTATTAAGCGGGGGA
GAATTAGATCGCGATGGGAAAAAATTCGGTTAAGGCCAGGGGGAAAGAAAAAATATAAATTAAAACATAT
AGTATGGGCAAGCAGGGAGCTAGAACGATTCGCAGTTAATCCTGGCCTGTTAGAAACATCAGAAGGCTGT
AGACAAATACTGGGACAGCTACAACCATCCCTTCAGACAGGATCAGAAGAACTTAGATCATTATATAATA
CAGTAGCAACCCTCTATTGTGTGCATCAAAGGATAGAGATAAAAGACACCAAGGAAGCTTTAGACAAGAT
AGAGGAAGAGCAAAACAAAAGTAAGACCACCGCACAGCAAGCGGCCGCTGATCTTCAGACCTGGAGGAGG
AGATATGAGGGACAATTGGAGAAGTGAATTATATAAATATAAAGTAGTAAAAATTGAACCATTAGGAGTA
GCACCCACCAAGGCAAAGAGAAGAGTGGTGCAGAGAGAAAAAAGAGCAGTGGGAATAGGAGCTTTGTTCC
TTGGGTTCTTGGGAGCAGCAGGAAGCACTATGGGCGCAGCGTCAATGACGCTGACGGTACAGGCCAGACA
ATTATTGTCTGGTATAGTGCAGCAGCAGAACAATTTGCTGAGGGCTATTGAGGCGCAACAGCATCTGTTG
CAACTCACAGTCTGGGGCATCAAGCAGCTCCAGGCAAGAATCCTGGCTGTGGAAAGATACCTAAAGGATC
AACAGCTCCTGGGGATTTGGGGTTGCTCTGGAAAACTCATTTGCACCACTGCTGTGCCTTGGAATGCTAG
TTGGAGTAATAAATCTCTGGAACAGATTTGGAATCACACGACCTGGATGGAGTGGGACAGAGAAATTAAC
AATTACACAAGCTTAATACACTCCTTAATTGAAGAATCGCAAAACCAGCAAGAAAAGAATGAACAAGAAT
TATTGGAATTAGATAAATGGGCAAGTTTGTGGAATTGGTTTAACATAACAAATTGGCTGTGGTATATAAA
ATTATTCATAATGATAGTAGGAGGCTTGGTAGGTTTAAGAATAGTTTTTGCTGTACTTTCTATAGTGAAT
AGAGTTAGGCAGGGATATTCACCATTATCGTTTCAGACCCACCTCCCAACCCCGAGGGGACCCAGAGAGG
GCCTATTTCCCATGATTCCTTCATATTTGCATATACGATACAAGGCTGTTAGAGAGATAATTAGAATTAA
TTTGACTGTAAACACAAAGATATTAGTACAAAATACGTGACGTAGAAAGTAATAATTTCTTGGGTAGTTT
GCAGTTTTAAAATTATGTTTTAAAATGGACTATCATATGCTTACCGTAACTTGAAAGTATTTCGATTTCT
TGGCTTTATATATCTTGTGGAAAGGACGAAACACCGTACTGTATTGTGTTGTCCCGGTTTTAGAGCTAGA
AATAGCAAGTTAAAATAAGGCTAGTCCGTTATCAACTTGAAAAAGTGGCACCGAGTCGGTGCTTTTTTAA
GCTTGGCGTAACTAGATCTTGAGACAAATGGCAGTATTCATCCACAATTTTAAAAGAAAAGGGGGGATTG
GGGGGTACAGTGCAGGGGAAAGAATAGTAGACATAATAGCAACAGACATACAAACTAAAGAATTACAAAA
ACAAATTACAAAAATTCAAAATTTTCGGGTTTATTACAGGGACAGCAGAGATCCACTTTGGCGCCGGCTC
GAGGGGG
