>Addgene plasmid #76060 | MET gRNA (BRDN0001145767) | depositor partial sequence | sequence record 143520 | Target Sequence
TACTGTATTGTGTTGTCCCG
