>Addgene plasmid #76060 | MET gRNA (BRDN0001145767) | addgene partial sequence | sequence record 185103 | hU6-F
TAGAAAGTAATAATTTCTTGGGTAGTTTGCAGTTTTAAAATTATGTTTTAAAATGGACTATCATATGCTT
ACCGTAACTTGAAAGTATTTCGATTTCTTGGCTTTATATATCTTGTGGAAAGGACGAAACACCGTACTGT
ATTGTGTTGTCCCGGTTTTAGAGCTAGAAATAGCAAGTTAAAATAAGGCTAGTCCGTTATCAACTTGAAA
AAGTGGCACCGAGTCGGTGCTTTTTTAAGCTTGGCGTAACTAGATCTTGAGACAAATGGCAGTATTCATC
CACAATTTTAAAAGAAAAGGGGGGATTGGGGGGTACAGTGCAGGGGAAAGAATAGTAGACATAATAGCAA
CAGACATACAAACTAAAGAATTACAAAAACAAATTACAAAAATTCAAAATTTTCGGGTTTATTACAGGGA
CAGCAGAGATCCACTTTGGCGCCGGCTCGAGGGGGCCCGGGTGCAAAGATGGATAAAGTTTTAAACAGAG
AGGAATCTTTGCAGCTAATGGACCTTCTAGGTCTTGAAAGGAGTGGGAATTGGCTCCGGTGCCCGTCAGT
GGGCAGAGCG
